>Addgene plasmid #188539 | pOTTC1584 - pscAAV CMV-IE secreted EGFP-THPKTEL WPRE | addgene full sequence | sequence record 370039 | Addgene NGS Result
TTTTTACGGTTCCTGGCCTTTTGCTGGCCTTTTGCTCACATGTCCTGCAGGCAGCTGCGCGCTCGCTCGC
TCACTGAGGCCGCCCGGGCGTCGGGCGACCTTTGGTCGCCCGGCCTCAGTGAGCGAGCGAGCGCGCAGAG
AGGGAGTGGCTGCGGCCGCACGCGTGGATCTAATATAGTTATTAATAGTAATCAATTACGGGGTCATTAG
TTCATAGCCCATATATGGAGTTCCGCGTTACATAACTTACGGTAAATGGCCCGCCTGGCTGACCGCCCAA
CGACCCCCGCCCATTGACGTCAATAATGACGTATGTTCCCATAGTAACGCCAATAGGGACTTTCCATTGA
CGTCAATGGGTGGAGTATTTACGGTAAACTGCCCACTTGGCAGTACATCAAGTGTATCATATGCCAAGTA
CGCCCCCTATTGACGTCAATGACGGTAAATGGCCCGCCTGGCATTATGCCCAGTACATGACCTTATGGGA
CTTTCCTACTTGGCAGTACATCTACGTATTAGTCATCGCTATTACCATGGTGATGCGGTTTTGGCAGTAC
ATCAATGGGCGTGGATAGCGGTTTGACTCACGGGGATTTCCAAGTCTCCACCCCATTGACGTCAATGGGA
GTTTGTTTTGGCACCAAAATCAACGGGACTTTCCAAAATGTCGTAACAACTCCGCCCCATTGACGCAAAT
GGGCGGTAGGCGTGTACGGTGGGAGGTCTATATAAGCAGAGCTGGTTTAGTGAACCGTCAGATCCGAAGT
TATCGCTAGCACCATGTGGTGCGCGAGCCCAGTTGCTGTGGTGGCCTTTTGCGCCGGGCTTTTGGTCTCT
CACCCGGTGCTGACGCAGGGCCAGGAGATGGTGAGCAAGGGCGAGGAGCTGTTCACCGGGGTGGTGCCCA
TCCTGGTCGAGCTGGACGGCGACGTAAACGGCCACAAGTTCAGCGTGTCCGGCGAGGGCGAGGGCGATGC
CACCTACGGCAAGCTGACCCTGAAGTTCATCTGCACCACCGGCAAGCTGCCCGTGCCCTGGCCCACCCTC
GTGACCACCCTGACCTACGGCGTGCAGTGCTTCAGCCGCTACCCCGACCACATGAAGCAGCACGACTTCT
TCAAGTCCGCCATGCCCGAAGGCTACGTCCAGGAGCGCACCATCTTCTTCAAGGACGACGGCAACTACAA
GACCCGCGCCGAGGTGAAGTTCGAGGGCGACACCCTGGTGAACCGCATCGAGCTGAAGGGCATCGACTTC
AAGGAGGACGGCAACATCCTGGGGCACAAGCTGGAGTACAACTACAACAGCCACAACGTCTATATCATGG
CCGACAAGCAGAAGAACGGCATCAAGGTGAACTTCAAGATCCGCCACAACATCGAGGACGGCAGCGTGCA
GCTCGCCGACCACTACCAGCAGAACACCCCCATCGGCGACGGCCCCGTGCTGCTGCCCGACAACCACTAC
CTGAGCACCCAGTCCGCCCTGAGCAAAGACCCCAACGAGAAGCGCGATCACATGGTCCTGCTGGAGTTCG
TGACCGCCGCCGGGATCACTCTCGGCATGGACGAGCTGTACAAGACACACCCCAAAACAGAGCTCTAGGG
CGCGCCATAACTTCGAATTCGATATCAAGCTTATCGATAATCAACCTCTGGATTACAAAATTTGTGAAAG
ATTGACTGGTATTCTTAACTATGTTGCTCCTTTTACGCTATGTGGATACGCTGCTTTAATGCCTTTGTAT
CATGCTATTGCTTCCCGTATGGCTTTCATTTTCTCCTCCTTGTATAAATCCTGGTTGCTGTCTCTTTATG
AGGAGTTGTGGCCCGTTGTCAGGCAACGTGGCGTGGTGTGCACTGTGTTTGCTGACGCAACCCCCACTGG
TTGGGGCATTGCCACCACCTGTCAGCTCCTTTCCGGGACTTTCGCTTTCCCCCTCCCTATTGCCACGGCG
GAACTCATCGCCGCCTGCCTTGCCCGCTGCTGGACAGGGGCTCGGCTGTTGGGCACTGACAATTCCGTGG
TGTTGTCGGGGAAATCATCGTCCTTTCCTTGGCTGCTCGCCTATGTTGCCACCTGGATTCTGCGCGGGAC
GTCCTTCTGCTACGTCCCTTCGGCCCTCAATCCAGCGGACCTTCCTTCCCGCGGCCTGCTGCCGGCTCTG
CGGCCTCTTCCGCGTCTTCGCCTTCGCCCTCAGACGAGTCGGATCTCCCTTTGGGCCGCCTCCCCGCATC
GATACCGAGCGCTGCTCGAGAGATCTAATTCCTAGAAGCCTCGACTGTGCCTTCTAGTTGCCAGCCATCT
GTTGTTTGCCCCTCCCCCGTGCCTTCCTTGACCCTGGAAGGTGCCACTCCCACCGTCCTTTCCTAATAAA
ATGAGGAAATTGCATCGCATTGTCTGAGTAGGTGTCATTCTATTCTGGGGGGTGGGGTGGGGCAGGACAG
CAAGGGGGAGGATTGGGAAGACAATAGCAGGCATGCTGGGGCGGACCGAGCGGCCGCAGGAACCCCTAGT
GATGGAGTTGGCCACTCCCTCTCTGCGCGCTCGCTCGCTCACTGAGGCCGGGCGACCAAAGGTCGCCCGA
CGCCCGGGCTTTGCCCGGGCGGCCTCAGTGAGCGAGCGAGCGCGCAGCTGCCTGCAGGGGCGCCTGATGC
GGTATTTTCTCCTTACGCATCTGTGCGGTATTTCACACCGCATA
[95 nt withheld, positions 2705-2799]
T
[46 nt withheld, positions 2801-2846]
C
[141 nt withheld, positions 2848-2988]
CCTTTGACGTTGGAGTCCACGTTCTTT
[37 nt withheld, positions 3016-3052]
ACTCTATCTCGGGCTATTCTTTTGATTTATAAGGGATTTTGCCGATTTCGGTCTATTGGTTAAAAAATGA
GCTGATTTAACAAAAATTTAACGCGAATTTTAACAAAATATTAACGTTTACAATTTTATGGTGCACTCTC
AGTACAATCTGCTCTGATGCCGCATAGTTAAGCCAGCCCCGACACCCGCCAACACCCGCTGACGCGCCCT
GACGGGCTTGTCTGCTCCCGGCATCCGCTTACAGACAAGCTGTGACCGTCTCCGGGAGCTGCATGTGTCA
GAGGTTTTCACCGTCATCACCGAAACGCGCGAGACGAAAGGGCCTCGTGATACGCCTATTTTTATAGGTT
AATGTCATGATAATAATGGTTTCTTAGACGTCAGGTGGCACTTTTCGGGGAAATGTGCGCGGAACCCCTA
TTTGTTTATTTTTCTAAATACATTCAAATATGTATCCGCTCATGAGACAATAACCCTGATAAATGCTTCA
ATAATATTGAAAAAGGAAGAGTATGAGTATTCAACATTTCCGTGTCGCCCTTATTCCCTTTTTTGCGGCA
TTTTGCCTTCCTGTTTTTGCTCACCCAGAAACGCTGGTGAAAGTAAAAGATGCTGAAGATCAGTTGGGTG
CACGAGTGGGTTACATCGAACTGGATCTCAACAGCGGTAAGATCCTTGAGAGTTTTCGCCCCGAAGAACG
TTTTCCAATGATGAGCACTTTTAAAGTTCTGCTATGTGGCGCGGTATTATCCCGTATTGACGCCGGGCAA
GAGCAACTCGGTCGCCGCATACACTATTCTCAGAATGACTTGGTTGAGTACTCACCAGTCACAGAAAAGC
ATCTTACGGATGGCATGACAGTAAGAGAATTATGCAGTGCTGCCATAACCATGAGTGATAACACTGCGGC
CAACTTACTTCTGACAACGATCGGAGGACCGAAGGAGCTAACCGCTTTTTTGCACAACATGGGGGATCAT
GTAACTCGCCTTGATCGTTGGGAACCGGAGCTGAATGAAGCCATACCAAACGACGAGCGTGACACCACGA
TGCCTGTAGCAATGGCAACAACGTTGCGCAAACTATTAACTGGCGAACTACTTACTCTAGCTTCCCGGCA
ACAATTAATAGACTGGATGGAGGCGGATAAAGTTGCAGGACCACTTCTGCGCTCGGCCCTTCCGGCTGGC
TGGTTTATTGCTGATAAATCTGGAGCCGGTGAGCGTGGGTCTCGCGGTATCATTGCAGCACTGGGGCCAG
ATGGTAAGCCCTCCCGTATCGTAGTTATCTACACGACGGGGAGTCAGGCAACTATGGATGAACGAAATAG
ACAGATCGCTGAGATAGGTGCCTCACTGATTAAGCATTGGTAACTGTCAGACCAAGTTTACTCATATATA
CTTTAGATTGATTTAAAACTTCATTTTTAATTTAAAAGGATCTAGGTGAAGATCCTTTTTGATAATCTCA
TGACCAAAATCCCTTAACGTGAGTTTTCGTTCCACTGAGCGTCAGACCCCGTAGAAAAGATCAAAGGATC
TTCTTGAGATCCTTTTTTTCTGCGCGTAATCTGCTGCTTGCAAACAAAAAAACCACCGCTACCAGCGGTG
GTTTGTTTGCCGGATCAAGAGCTACCAACTCTTTTTCCGAAGGTAACTGGCTTCAGCAGAGCGCAGATAC
CAAATACTGTTCTTCTAGTGTAGCCGTAGTTAGGCCACCACTTCAAGAACTCTGTAGCACCGCCTACATA
CCTCGCTCTGCTAATCCTGTTACCAGTGGCTGCTGCCAGTGGCGATAAGTCGTGTCTTACCGGGTTGGAC
TCAAGACGATAGTTACCGGATAAGGCGCAGCGGTCGGGCTGAACGGGGGGTTCGTGCACACAGCCCAGCT
TGGAGCGAACGACCTACACCGAACTGAGATACCTACAGCGTGAGCTATGAGAAAGCGCCACGCTTCCCGA
AGGGAGAAAGGCGGACAGGTATCCGGTAAGCGGCAGGGTCGGAACAGGAGAGCGCACGAGGGAGCTTCCA
GGGGGAAACGCCTGGTATCTTTATAGTCCTGTCGGGTTTCGCCACCTCTGACTTGAGCGTCGATTTTTGT
GATGCTCGTCAGGGGGGCGGAGCCTATGGAAAAACGCCAGCAACGCGGCC
Features (pLannotate 1.2.2; 17 found; start..end, strand, type, name):
     55..82      +  repeat_region  AAV2 ITR (fragment): inverted terminal repeat of adeno-associated virus serotype 2 inverted
    111..138     +  repeat_region  AAV2 ITR (fragment): inverted terminal repeat of adeno-associated virus serotype 2 inverted
    236..539     +  enhancer       CMV enhancer: human cytomegalovirus immediate early enhancer
    540..743     +  promoter       CMV promoter: human cytomegalovirus (CMV) immediate early promoter
    784..867     +  CDS            CDNF (fragment): CDNF_HUMAN - Also known as ARMETL1. Experimental evidence at protein level: Swiss-Prot protein existence level 1. Trophic factor for dopamine neurons. Prevents the 6- hydroxydopamine (6-OHDA)-induced degeneration of dopaminergic neurons. When administered after 6-OHDA-lesioning, restores the dopaminergic function and prevents the degeneration of dopaminergic neurons in substantia nigra (By similarity). From Homo sapiens (Human).
    868..1584    +  CDS            EGFP: EGFP is a basic (constitutively fluorescent) green fluorescent protein published in 1996, derived from Aequorea victoria. It is reported to be a rapidly-maturing weak dimer with moderate acid sensitivity.
   1625..1649    +  misc_feature   MCS (fragment): pBluescript multiple cloning site
   1649..2237    +  misc_feature   WPRE: woodchuck hepatitis virus posttranscriptional regulatory element
   2285..2491    +  polyA_signal   bGH poly(A) signal: bovine growth hormone polyadenylation signal
   2508..2648    +  repeat_region  AAV2 ITR: inverted terminal repeat of adeno-associated virus serotype 2 inverted
   2653..2704    -  misc_feature   bom (fragment): basis of mobility region from pBR322
   2723..3178    +  rep_origin     f1 ori (sequence partly withheld): f1 bacteriophage origin of replication; arrow indicates direction of (+) strand synthesis
   3179..3228    -  misc_feature   bom (fragment): basis of mobility region from pBR322
   3330..3365    -  CDS            rop (fragment): Rop protein, which maintains plasmids at low copy number; rop
   3460..3564    +  promoter       AmpR promoter: bla
   3565..4425    +  CDS            AmpR: β-lactamase; bla; confers resistance to ampicillin, carbenicillin, and related antibiotics
   4596..5184    +  rep_origin     ori: high-copy-number ColE1/pMB1/pBR322/pUC origin of replication
