[The description below was written by a language model from this plasmid's Addgene catalogue record and pLannotate feature annotations shown in this document.]
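Description:
pOTTC1584 is a self-complementary AAV (pscAAV) transfer plasmid of about 5.2 kb, built on the pOTTC1512 pscAAV CMV-IE CDNFsigpep-EGFP backbone and intended for packaging a reporter cassette into recombinant AAV for delivery to mammalian cells. It is maintained in bacteria through a high-copy ColE1/pUC-type origin with ampicillin selection (AmpR under its own bla promoter). It also carries an f1 phage origin and small remnants of pBR322 bom and rop sequence. The expression cassette is flanked by AAV2 inverted terminal repeats. The downstream ITR is annotated as complete, whereas the upstream one is detected only as short fragments. This is consistent with the altered ITR that self-complementary designs typically use to yield double-stranded genomes, although the record does not describe it explicitly.

Between the ITRs, the human CMV immediate-early enhancer and promoter drive a synthetic open reading frame. In this frame the N-terminal 28 residues of human CDNF, which serve as a signal peptide, are fused to EGFP, followed by a C-terminal THPKTEL tail. The alternative insert name, "secreted EGFP with ERS", indicates that this tail is an ER retention sequence, presumably a KDEL-like motif. The fusion therefore enters the secretory pathway, and its partitioning between ER retention and release can be followed by fluorescence. A WPRE downstream of the coding sequence enhances transcript stability and expression, and a bovine growth hormone polyadenylation signal terminates the transcript.

The catalogue purpose line describes secreted C-CDNF expressed from an "EGFP promoter". This conflicts with the plasmid name, the insert fields and the feature table, all of which point to CMV-driven secreted EGFP carrying only the CDNF signal peptide. The listing of WPRE as part of the C-terminal tag likewise reflects the construct name rather than a protein fusion.
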