Addgene plasmid #188539: pOTTC1584 - pscAAV CMV-IE secreted EGFP-THPKTEL WPRE
Purpose: An AAV packaging vector that expresses secreted C-CDNF under control of the EGFP promoter.
Depositing lab: Brandon Harvey. Depositing organization: National Institute on Drug Abuse (NIDA).
Backbone
  Vector backbone: pOTTC1512 - pscAAV CMV-IE CDNFsigpep-EGFP
  Backbone manufacturer: NIDA GEVVC
  Backbone size w/o insert (bp): 4388
  Vector type: AAV
Growth in bacteria
  Bacterial resistance: Ampicillin, 100 μg/mL
  Growth temperature: 30°C
  Growth strain: NEB Stable
  Copy number: High Copy
Gene/Insert
  Gene/Insert name: secreted EGFP (alt name: secreted EGFP with ERS)
  Species: Synthetic
  Insert size (bp): 825
  Promoter: CMV-IE
  Tag / fusion protein: CDNF(1-28) (N terminal on insert); THPKTEL WPRE (C terminal on insert)
  Cloning method: Ligation Independent Cloning
  Sequencing primers: 5′ CMV-Forward CGCAAATGGGCGGTAGGCGTG; 3′ WPRE R1 ATGAAAGCCATACGGGAAGC
Resource information
  A portion of this plasmid was derived from a plasmid made by: NIDA GEVVC
Terms and licenses: Academic/Nonprofit Terms; Industry Terms: Not Available to Industry
How to cite: pOTTC1584 - pscAAV CMV-IE secreted EGFP-THPKTEL WPRE was a gift from Brandon Harvey (Addgene plasmid # 188539 ; http://n2t.net/addgene:188539 ; RRID:Addgene_188539)
